>Addgene plasmid #121843 | IQ013: pMVP/Ad-DEST | addgene full sequence | sequence record 240398 | Addgene NGS Result
CATCATCAATAATATACCTTATTTTGGATTGAAGCCAATATGATAATGAGGGGGTGGAGTTTGTGACGTG
GCGCGGGGCGTGGGAACGGGGCGGGTGACGTAGTAGTGTGGCGGAAGTGTGATGTTGCAAGTGTGGCGGA
ACACATGTAAGCGACGGATGTGGCAAAAGTGACGTTTTTGGTGTGCGCCGGTGTACACAGGAAGTGACAA
TTTTCGCGCGGTTTTAGGCGGATGTTGTAGTAAATTTGGGCGTAACCGAGTAAGATTTGGCCATTTTCGC
GGGAAAACTGAATAAGAGGAAGTGAAATCTGAATAATTTTGTGTTACTCATAGCGCGTAATATTTGTCTA
GGGCCGCGGGGACTTTGACCGTTTACGTGGAGACTCGCCCAGGTGTTTTTCTCAGGTGTTTTCCGCGTTC
CGGGTCAAAGTTGGCGTTTTATTATTATAGTCAGTCGAAGCTTGGATCCGGTACCTCTAGAATTCTCGAG
CGGCCGCTAGCGACATCGATCACAAGTTTGTACAAAAAAGCTGAACGAGAAACGTAAAATGATATAAATA
TCAATATATTAAATTAGATTTTGCATAAAAAACAGACTACATAATACTGTAAAACACAACATATCCAGTC
ACTATGAATCAACTACTTAGATGGTATTAGTGACCTGTAGTCGACCGACAGCCTTCCAAATGTTCTTCGG
GTGATGCTGCCAACTTAGTCGACCGACAGCCTTCCAAATGTTCTTCTCAAACGGAATCGTCGTATCCAGC
CTACTCGCTATTGTCCTCAATGCCGTATTAAATCATAAAAAGAAATAAGAAAAAGAGGTGCGAGCCTCTT
TTTTGTGTGACAAAATAAAAACATCTACCTATTCATATACGCTAGTGTCATAGTCCTGAAAATCATCTGC
ATCAAGAACAATTTCACAACTCTTATACTTTTCTCTTACAAGTCGTTCGGCTTCATCTGGATTTTCAGCC
TCTATACTTACTAAACGTGATAAAGTTTCTGTAATTTCTACTGTATCGACCTGCAGACTGGCTGTGTATA
AGGGAGCCTGACATTTATATTCCCCAGAACATCAGGTTAATGGCGTTTTTGATGTCATTTTCGCGGTGGC
TGAGATCAGCCACTTCTTCCCCGATAACGGAGACCGGCACACTGGCCATATCGGTGGTCATCATGCGCCA
GCTTTCATCCCCGATATGCACCACCGGGTAAAGTTCACGGGAGACTTTATCTGACAGCAGACGTGCACTG
GCCAGGGGGATCACCATCCGTCGCCCGGGCGTGTCAATAATATCACTCTGTACATCCACAAACAGACGAT
AACGGCTCTCTCTTTTATAGGTGTAAACCTTAAACTGCATTTCACCAGCCCCTGTTCTCGTCAGCAAAAG
AGCCGTTCATTTCAATAAACCGGGCGACCTCAGCCATCCCTTCCTGATTTTCCGCTTTCCAGCGTTCGGC
ACGCAGACGACGGGCTTCATTCTGCATGGTTGTGCTTACCAGACCGGAGATATTGACATCATATATGCCT
TGAGCAACTGATAGCTGTCGCTGTCAACTGTCACTGTAATACGCTGCTTCATAGCATACCTCTTTTTGAC
ATACTTCGGGTATACATATCAGTATATATTCTTATACCGCAAAAATCAGCGCGCAAATACGCATACTGTT
ATCTGGCTTTTAGTAAGCCGGATCCACGCGGCGTTTACGCCCCCCCTGCCACTCATCGCAGTACTGTTGT
AATTCATTAAGCATTCTGCCGACATGGAAGCCATCACAAACGGCATGATGAACCTGAATCGCCAGCGGCA
TCAGCACCTTGTCGCCTTGCGTATAATATTTGCCCATGGTGAAAACGGGGGCGAAGAAGTTGTCCATATT
GGCCACGTTTAAATCAAAACTGGTGAAACTCACCCAGGGATTGGCTGAGACGAAAAACATATTCTCAATA
AACCCTTTAGGGAAATAGGCCAGGTTTTCACCGTAACACGCCACATCTTGCGAATATATGTGTAGAAACT
GCCGGAAATCGTCGTGGTATTCACTCCAGAGCGATGAAAACGTTTCAGTTTGCTCATGGAAAACGGTGTA
ACAAGGGTGAACACTATCCCATATCACCAGCTCACCGTCTTTCATTGCCATACGGAATTCCGGATGAGCA
TTCATCAGGCGGGCAAGAATGTGAATAAAGGCCGGATAAAACTTGTGCTTATTTTTCTTTACGGTCTTTA
AAAAGGCCGTAATATCCAGCTGAACGGTCTGGTTATAGGTACATTGAGCAACTGACTGAAATGCCTCAAA
ATGTTCTTTACGATGCCATTGGGATATATCAACGGTGGTATATCCAGTGATTTTTTTCTCCATTTTAGCT
TCCTTAGCTCCTGAAAATCTCGATAACTCAAAAAATACGCCCGGTAGTGATCTTATTTCATTATGGTGAA
AGTTGGAACCTCTTACGTGCCGATCAACGTCTCATTTTCGCCAAAAGTTGGCCCAGGGCTTCCCGGTATC
AACAGGGACACCAGGATTTATTTATTCTGCGAAGTGATCTTCCGTCACAGGTATTTATTCGGCGCAAAGT
GCGTCGGGTGATGCTGCCAACTTAGTCGACTACAGGTCACTAATACCATCTAAGTAGTTGATTCATAGTG
ACTGGATATGTTGTGTTTTACAGTATTATGTAGTCTGTTTTTTATGCAAAATCTAATTTAATATATTGAT
ATTTATATCATTTTACGTTTCTCGTTCAGCTTTCTTGTACAAAGTGGTGATCGATTCGACAGATCACTGA
AATGTGTGGGCGTGGCTTAAGGGTGGGAAAGAATATATAAGGTGGGGGTCTTATGTAGTTTTGTATCTGT
TTTGCAGCAGCCGCCGCCGCCATGAGCACCAACTCGTTTGATGGAAGCATTGTGAGCTCATATTTGACAA
CGCGCATGCCCCCATGGGCCGGGGTGCGTCAGAATGTGATGGGCTCCAGCATTGATGGTCGCCCCGTCCT
GCCCGCAAACTCTACTACCTTGACCTACGAGACCGTGTCTGGAACGCCGTTGGAGACTGCAGCCTCCGCC
GCCGCTTCAGCCGCTGCAGCCACCGCCCGCGGGATTGTGACTGACTTTGCTTTCCTGAGCCCGCTTGCAA
GCAGTGCAGCTTCCCGTTCATCCGCCCGCGATGACAAGTTGACGGCTCTTTTGGCACAATTGGATTCTTT
GACCCGGGAACTTAATGTCGTTTCTCAGCAGCTGTTGGATCTGCGCCAGCAGGTTTCTGCCCTGAAGGCT
TCCTCCCCTCCCAATGCGGTTTAAAACATAAATAAAAAACCAGACTCTGTTTGGATTTGGATCAAGCAAG
TGTCTTGCTGTCTTTATTTAGGGGTTTTGCGCGCGCGGTAGGCCCGGGACCAGCGGTCTCGGTCGTTGAG
GGTCCTGTGTATTTTTTCCAGGACGTGGTAAAGGTGACTCTGGATGTTCAGATACATGGGCATAAGCCCG
TCTCTGGGGTGGAGGTAGCACCACTGCAGAGCTTCATGCTGCGGGGTGGTGTTGTAGATGATCCAGTCGT
AGCAGGAGCGCTGGGCGTGGTGCCTAAAAATGTCTTTCAGTAGCAAGCTGATTGCCAGGGGCAGGCCCTT
GGTGTAAGTGTTTACAAAGCGGTTAAGCTGGGATGGGTGCATACGTGGGGATATGAGATGCATCTTGGAC
TGTATTTTTAGGTTGGCTATGTTCCCAGCCATATCCCTCCGGGGATTCATGTTGTGCAGAACCACCAGCA
CAGTGTATCCGGTGCACTTGGGAAATTTGTCATGTAGCTTAGAAGGAAATGCGTGGAAGAACTTGGAGAC
GCCCTTGTGACCTCCAAGATTTTCCATGCATTCGTCCATAATGATGGCAATGGGCCCACGGGCGGCGGCC
TGGGCGAAGATATTTCTGGGATCACTAACGTCATAGTTGTGTTCCAGGATGAGATCGTCATAGGCCATTT
TTACAAAGCGCGGGCGGAGGGTGCCAGACTGCGGTATAATGGTTCCATCCGGCCCAGGGGCGTAGTTACC
CTCACAGATTTGCATTTCCCACGCTTTGAGTTCAGATGGGGGGATCATGTCTACCTGCGGGGCGATGAAG
AAAACGGTTTCCGGGGTAGGGGAGATCAGCTGGGAAGAAAGCAGGTTCCTGAGCAGCTGCGACTTACCGC
AGCCGGTGGGCCCGTAAATCACACCTATTACCGGCTGCAACTGGTAGTTAAGAGAGCTGCAGCTGCCGTC
ATCCCTGAGCAGGGGGGCCACTTCGTTAAGCATGTCCCTGACTCGCATGTTTTCCCTGACCAAATCCGCC
AGAAGGCGCTCGCCGCCCAGCGATAGCAGTTCTTGCAAGGAAGCAAAGTTTTTCAACGGTTTGAGACCGT
CCGCCGTAGGCATGCTTTTGAGCGTTTGACCAAGCAGTTCCAGGCGGTCCCACAGCTCGGTCACCTGCTC
TACGGCATCTCGATCCAGCATATCTCCTCGTTTCGCGGGTTGGGGCGGCTTTCGCTGTACGGCAGTAGTC
GGTGCTCGTCCAGACGGGCCAGGGTCATGTCTTTCCACGGGCGCAGGGTCCTCGTCAGCGTAGTCTGGGT
CACGGTGAAGGGGTGCGCTCCGGGCTGCGCGCTGGCCAGGGTGCGCTTGAGGCTGGTCCTGCTGGTGCTG
AAGCGCTGCCGGTCTTCGCCCTGCGCGTCGGCCAGGTAGCATTTGACCATGGTGTCATAGTCCAGCCCCT
CCGCGGCGTGGCCCTTGGCGCGCAGCTTGCCCTTGGAGGAGGCGCCGCACGAGGGGCAGTGCAGACTTTT
GAGGGCGTAGAGCTTGGGCGCGAGAAATACCGATTCCGGGGAGTAGGCATCCGCGCCGCAGGCCCCGCAG
ACGGTCTCGCATTCCACGAGCCAGGTGAGCTCTGGCCGTTCGGGGTCAAAAACCAGGTTTCCCCCATGCT
TTTTGATGCGTTTCTTACCTCTGGTTTCCATGAGCCGGTGTCCACGCTCGGTGACGAAAAGGCTGTCCGT
GTCCCCGTATACAGACTTGAGAGGCCTGTCCTCGAGCGGTGTTCCGCGGTCCTCCTCGTATAGAAACTCG
GACCACTCTGAGACAAAGGCTCGCGTCCAGGCCAGCACGAAGGAGGCTAAGTGGGAGGGGTAGCGGTCGT
TGTCCACTAGGGGGTCCACTCGCTCCAGGGTGTGAAGACACATGTCGCCCTCTTCGGCATCAAGGAAGGT
GATTGGTTTGTAGGTGTAGGCCACGTGACCGGGTGTTCCTGAAGGGGGGCTATAAAAGGGGGTGGGGGCG
CGTTCGTCCTCACTCTCTTCCGCATCGCTGTCTGCGAGGGCCAGCTGTTGGGGTGAGTACTCCCTCTGAA
AAGCGGGCATGACTTCTGCGCTAAGATTGTCAGTTTCCAAAAACGAGGAGGATTTGATATTCACCTGGCC
CGCGGTGATGCCTTTGAGGGTGGCCGCATCCATCTGGTCAGAAAAGACAATCTTTTTGTTGTCAAGCTTG
GTGGCAAACGACCCGTAGAGGGCGTTGGACAGCAACTTGGCGATGGAGCGCAGGGTTTGGTTTTTGTCGC
GATCGGCGCGCTCCTTGGCCGCGATGTTTAGCTGCACGTATTCGCGCGCAACGCACCGCCATTCGGGAAA
GACGGTGGTGCGCTCGTCGGGCACCAGGTGCACGCGCCAACCGCGGTTGTGCAGGGTGACAAGGTCAACG
CTGGTGGCTACCTCTCCGCGTAGGCGCTCGTTGGTCCAGCAGAGGCGGCCGCCCTTGCGCGAGCAGAATG
GCGGTAGGGGGTCTAGCTGCGTCTCGTCCGGGGGGTCTGCGTCCACGGTAAAGACCCCGGGCAGCAGGCG
CGCGTCGAAGTAGTCTATCTTGCATCCTTGCAAGTCTAGCGCCTGCTGCCATGCGCGGGCGGCAAGCGCG
CGCTCGTATGGGTTGAGTGGGGGACCCCATGGCATGGGGTGGGTGAGCGCGGAGGCGTACATGCCGCAAA
TGTCGTAAACGTAGAGGGGCTCTCTGAGTATTCCAAGATATGTAGGGTAGCATCTTCCACCGCGGATGCT
GGCGCGCACGTAATCGTATAGTTCGTGCGAGGGAGCGAGGAGGTCGGGACCGAGGTTGCTACGGGCGGGC
TGCTCTGCTCGGAAGACTATCTGCCTGAAGATGGCATGTGAGTTGGATGATATGGTTGGACGCTGGAAGA
CGTTGAAGCTGGCGTCTGTGAGACCTACCGCGTCACGCACGAAGGAGGCGTAGGAGTCGCGCAGCTTGTT
GACCAGCTCGGCGGTGACCTGCACGTCTAGGGCGCAGTAGTCCAGGGTTTCCTTGATGATGTCATACTTA
TCCTGTCCCTTTTTTTTCCACAGCTCGCGGTTGAGGACAAACTCTTCGCGGTCTTTCCAGTACTCTTGGA
TCGGAAACCCGTCGGCCTCCGAACGGTAAGAGCCTAGCATGTAGAACTGGTTGACGGCCTGGTAGGCGCA
GCATCCCTTTTCTACGGGTAGCGCGTATGCCTGCGCGGCCTTCCGGAGCGAGGTGTGGGTGAGCGCAAAG
GTGTCCCTGACCATGACTTTGAGGTACTGGTATTTGAAGTCAGTGTCGTCGCATCCGCCCTGCTCCCAGA
GCAAAAAGTCCGTGCGCTTTTTGGAACGCGGATTTGGCAGGGCGAAGGTGACATCGTTGAAGAGTATCTT
TCCCGCGCGAGGCATAAAGTTGCGTGTGATGCGGAAGGGTCCCGGCACCTCGGAACGGTTGTTAATTACC
TGGGCGGCGAGCACGATCTCGTCAAAGCCGTTGATGTTGTGGCCCACAATGTAAAGTTCCAAGAAGCGCG
GGATGCCCTTGATGGAAGGCAATTTTTTAAGTTCCTCGTAGGTGAGCTCTTCAGGGGAGCTGAGCCCGTG
CTCTGAAAGGGCCCAGTCTGCAAGATGAGGGTTGGAAGCGACGAATGAGCTCCACAGGTCACGGGCCATT
AGCATTTGCAGGTGGTCGCGAAAGGTCCTAAACTGGCGACCTATGGCCATTTTTTCTGGGGTGATGCAGT
AGAAGGTAAGCGGGTCTTGTTCCCAGCGGTCCCATCCAAGGTTCGCGGCTAGGTCTCGCGCGGCAGTCAC
TAGAGGCTCATCTCCGCCGAACTTCATGACCAGCATGAAGGGCACGAGCTGCTTCCCAAAGGCCCCCATC
CAAGTATAGGTCTCTACATCGTAGGTGACAAAGAGACGCTCGGTGCGAGGATGCGAGCCGATCGGGAAGA
ACTGGATCTCCCGCCACCAATTGGAGGAGTGGCTATTGATGTGGTGAAAGTAGAAGTCCCTGCGACGGGC
CGAACACTCGTGCTGGCTTTTGTAAAAACGTGCGCAGTACTGGCAGCGGTGCACGGGCTGTACATCCTGC
ACGAGGTTGACCTGACGACCGCGCACAAGGAAGCAGAGTGGGAATTTGAGCCCCTCGCCTGGCGGGTTTG
GCTGGTGGTCTTCTACTTCGGCTGCTTGTCCTTGACCGTCTGGCTGCTCGAGGGGAGTTACGGTGGATCG
GACCACCACGCCGCGCGAGCCCAAAGTCCAGATGTCCGCGCGCGGCGGTCGGAGCTTGATGACAACATCG
CGCAGATGGGAGCTGTCCATGGTCTGGAGCTCCCGCGGCGTCAGGTCAGGCGGGAGCTCCTGCAGGTTTA
CCTCGCATAGACGGGTCAGGGCGCGGGCTAGATCCAGGTGATACCTAATTTCCAGGGGCTGGTTGGTGGC
GGCGTCGATGGCTTGCAAGAGGCCGCATCCCCGCGGCGCGACTACGGTACCGCGCGGCGGGCGGTGGGCC
GCGGGGGTGTCCTTGGATGATGCATCTAAAAGCGGTGACGCGGGCGAGCCCCCGGAGGTAGGGGGGGCTC
CGGACCCGCCGGGAGAGGGGGCAGGGGCACGTCGGCGCCGCGCGCGGGCAGGAGCTGGTGCTGCGCGCGT
AGGTTGCTGGCGAACGCGACGACGCGGCGGTTGATCTCCTGAATCTGGCGCCTCTGCGTGAAGACGACGG
GCCCGGTGAGCTTGAACCTGAAAGAGAGTTCGACAGAATCAATTTCGGTGTCGTTGACGGCGGCCTGGCG
CAAAATCTCCTGCACGTCTCCTGAGTTGTCTTGATAGGCGATCTCGGCCATGAACTGCTCGATCTCTTCC
TCCTGGAGATCTCCGCGTCCGGCTCGCTCCACGGTGGCGGCGAGGTCGTTGGAAATGCGGGCCATGAGCT
GCGAGAAGGCGTTGAGGCCTCCCTCGTTCCAGACGCGGCTGTAGACCACGCCCCCTTCGGCATCGCGGGC
GCGCATGACCACCTGCGCGAGATTGAGCTCCACGTGCCGGGCGAAGACGGCGTAGTTTCGCAGGCGCTGA
AAGAGGTAGTTGAGGGTGGTGGCGGTGTGTTCTGCCACGAAGAAGTACATAACCCAGCGTCGCAACGTGG
ATTCGTTGATATCCCCCAAGGCCTCAAGGCGCTCCATGGCCTCGTAGAAGTCCACGGCGAAGTTGAAAAA
CTGGGAGTTGCGCGCCGACACGGTTAACTCCTCCTCCAGAAGACGGATGAGCTCGGCGACAGTGTCGCGC
ACCTCGCGCTCAAAGGCTACAGGGGCCTCTTCTTCTTCTTCAATCTCCTCTTCCATAAGGGCCTCCCCTT
CTTCTTCTTCTGGCGGCGGTGGGGGAGGGGGGACACGGCGGCGACGACGGCGCACCGGGAGGCGGTCGAC
AAAGCGCTCGATCATCTCCCCGCGGCGACGGCGCATGGTCTCGGTGACGGCGCGGCCGTTCTCGCGGGGG
CGCAGTTGGAAGACGCCGCCCGTCATGTCCCGGTTATGGGTTGGCGGGGGGCTGCCATGCGGCAGGGATA
CGGCGCTAACGATGCATCTCAACAATTGTTGTGTAGGTACTCCGCCGCCGAGGGACCTGAGCGAGTCCGC
ATCGACCGGATCGGAAAACCTCTCGAGAAAGGCGTCTAACCAGTCACAGTCGCAAGGTAGGCTGAGCACC
GTGGCGGGCGGCAGCGGGCGGCGGTCGGGGTTGTTTCTGGCGGAGGTGCTGCTGATGATGTAATTAAAGT
AGGCGGTCTTGAGACGGCGGATGGTCGACAGAAGCACCATGTCCTTGGGTCCGGCCTGCTGAATGCGCAG
GCGGTCGGCCATGCCCCAGGCTTCGTTTTGACATCGGCGCAGGTCTTTGTAGTAGTCTTGCATGAGCCTT
TCTACCGGCACTTCTTCTTCTCCTTCCTCTTGTCCTGCATCTCTTGCATCTATCGCTGCGGCGGCGGCGG
AGTTTGGCCGTAGGTGGCGCCCTCTTCCTCCCATGCGTGTGACCCCGAAGCCCCTCATCGGCTGAAGCAG
GGCTAGGTCGGCGACAACGCGCTCGGCTAATATGGCCTGCTGCACCTGCGTGAGGGTAGACTGGAAGTCA
TCCATGTCCACAAAGCGGTGGTATGCGCCCGTGTTGATGGTGTAAGTGCAGTTGGCCATAACGGACCAGT
TAACGGTCTGGTGACCCGGCTGCGAGAGCTCGGTGTACCTGAGACGCGAGTAAGCCCTCGAGTCAAATAC
GTAGTCGTTGCAAGTCCGCACCAGGTACTGGTATCCCACCAAAAAGTGCGGCGGCGGCTGGCGGTAGAGG
GGCCAGCGTAGGGTGGCCGGGGCTCCGGGGGCGAGATCTTCCAACATAAGGCGATGATATCCGTAGATGT
ACCTGGACATCCAGGTGATGCCGGCGGCGGTGGTGGAGGCGCGCGGAAAGTCGCGGACGCGGTTCCAGAT
GTTGCGCAGCGGCAAAAAGTGCTCCATGGTCGGGACGCTCTGGCCGGTCAGGCGCGCGCAATCGTTGACG
CTCTAGACCGTGCAAAAGGAGAGCCTGTAAGCGGGCACTCTTCCGTGGTCTGGTGGATAAATTCGCAAGG
GTATCATGGCGGACGACCGGGGTTCGAGCCCCGTATCCGGCCGTCCGCCGTGATCCATGCGGTTACCGCC
CGCGTGTCGAACCCAGGTGTGCGACGTCAGACAACGGGGGAGTGCTCCTTTTGGCTTCCTTCCAGGCGCG
GCGGCTGCTGCGCTAGCTTTTTTGGCCACTGGCCGCGCGCAGCGTAAGCGGTTAGGCTGGAAAGCGAAAG
CATTAAGTGGCTCGCTCCCTGTAGCCGGAGGGTTATTTTCCAAGGGTTGAGTCGCGGGACCCCCGGTTCG
AGTCTCGGACCGGCCGGACTGCGGCGAACGGGGGTTTGCCTCCCCGTCATGCAAGACCCCGCTTGCAAAT
TCCTCCGGAAACAGGGACGAGCCCCTTTTTTGCTTTTCCCAGATGCATCCGGTGCTGCGGCAGATGCGCC
CCCCTCCTCAGCAGCGGCAAGAGCAAGAGCAGCGGCAGACATGCAGGGCACCCTCCCCTCCTCCTACCGC
GTCAGGAGGGGCGACATCCGCGGTTGACGCGGCAGCAGATGGTGATTACGAACCCCCGCGGCGCCGGGCC
CGGCACTACCTGGACTTGGAGGAGGGCGAGGGCCTGGCGCGGCTAGGAGCGCCCTCTCCTGAGCGGCACC
CAAGGGTGCAGCTGAAGCGTGATACGCGTGAGGCGTACGTGCCGCGGCAGAACCTGTTTCGCGACCGCGA
GGGAGAGGAGCCCGAGGAGATGCGGGATCGAAAGTTCCACGCAGGGCGCGAGCTGCGGCATGGCCTGAAT
CGCGAGCGGTTGCTGCGCGAGGAGGACTTTGAGCCCGACGCGCGAACCGGGATTAGTCCCGCGCGCGCAC
ACGTGGCGGCCGCCGACCTGGTAACCGCATACGAGCAGACGGTGAACCAGGAGATTAACTTTCAAAAAAG
CTTTAACAACCACGTGCGTACGCTTGTGGCGCGCGAGGAGGTGGCTATAGGACTGATGCATCTGTGGGAC
TTTGTAAGCGCGCTGGAGCAAAACCCAAATAGCAAGCCGCTCATGGCGCAGCTGTTCCTTATAGTGCAGC
ACAGCAGGGACAACGAGGCATTCAGGGATGCGCTGCTAAACATAGTAGAGCCCGAGGGCCGCTGGCTGCT
CGATTTGATAAACATCCTGCAGAGCATAGTGGTGCAGGAGCGCAGCTTGAGCCTGGCTGACAAGGTGGCC
GCCATCAACTATTCCATGCTTAGCCTGGGCAAGTTTTACGCCCGCAAGATATACCATACCCCTTACGTTC
CCATAGACAAGGAGGTAAAGATCGAGGGGTTCTACATGCGCATGGCGCTGAAGGTGCTTACCTTGAGCGA
CGACCTGGGCGTTTATCGCAACGAGCGCATCCACAAGGCCGTGAGCGTGAGCCGGCGGCGCGAGCTCAGC
GACCGCGAGCTGATGCACAGCCTGCAAAGGGCCCTGGCTGGCACGGGCAGCGGCGATAGAGAGGCCGAGT
CCTACTTTGACGCGGGCGCTGACCTGCGCTGGGCCCCAAGCCGACGCGCCCTGGAGGCAGCTGGGGCCGG
ACCTGGGCTGGCGGTGGCACCCGCGCGCGCTGGCAACGTCGGCGGCGTGGAGGAATATGACGAGGACGAT
GAGTACGAGCCAGAGGACGGCGAGTACTAAGCGGTGATGTTTCTGATCAGATGATGCAAGACGCAACGGA
CCCGGCGGTGCGGGCGGCGCTGCAGAGCCAGCCGTCCGGCCTTAACTCCACGGACGACTGGCGCCAGGTC
ATGGACCGCATCATGTCGCTGACTGCGCGCAATCCTGACGCGTTCCGGCAGCAGCCGCAGGCCAACCGGC
TCTCCGCAATTCTGGAAGCGGTGGTCCCGGCGCGCGCAAACCCCACGCACGAGAAGGTGCTGGCGATCGT
AAACGCGCTGGCCGAAAACAGGGCCATCCGGCCCGACGAGGCCGGCCTGGTCTACGACGCGCTGCTTCAG
CGCGTGGCTCGTTACAACAGCGGCAACGTGCAGACCAACCTGGACCGGCTGGTGGGGGATGTGCGCGAGG
CCGTGGCGCAGCGTGAGCGCGCGCAGCAGCAGGGCAACCTGGGCTCCATGGTTGCACTAAACGCCTTCCT
GAGTACACAGCCCGCCAACGTGCCGCGGGGACAGGAGGACTACACCAACTTTGTGAGCGCACTGCGGCTA
ATGGTGACTGAGACACCGCAAAGTGAGGTGTACCAGTCTGGGCCAGACTATTTTTTCCAGACCAGTAGAC
AAGGCCTGCAGACCGTAAACCTGAGCCAGGCTTTCAAAAACTTGCAGGGGCTGTGGGGGGTGCGGGCTCC
CACAGGCGACCGCGCGACCGTGTCTAGCTTGCTGACGCCCAACTCGCGCCTGTTGCTGCTGCTAATAGCG
CCCTTCACGGACAGTGGCAGCGTGTCCCGGGACACATACCTAGGTCACTTGCTGACACTGTACCGCGAGG
CCATAGGTCAGGCGCATGTGGACGAGCATACTTTCCAGGAGATTACAAGTGTCAGCCGCGCGCTGGGGCA
GGAGGACACGGGCAGCCTGGAGGCAACCCTAAACTACCTGCTGACCAACCGGCGGCAGAAGATCCCCTCG
TTGCACAGTTTAAACAGCGAGGAGGAGCGCATTTTGCGCTACGTGCAGCAGAGCGTGAGCCTTAACCTGA
TGCGCGACGGGGTAACGCCCAGCGTGGCGCTGGACATGACCGCGCGCAACATGGAACCGGGCATGTATGC
CTCAAACCGGCCGTTTATCAACCGCCTAATGGACTACTTGCATCGCGCGGCCGCCGTGAACCCCGAGTAT
TTCACCAATGCCATCTTGAACCCGCACTGGCTACCGCCCCCTGGTTTCTACACCGGGGGATTCGAGGTGC
CCGAGGGTAACGATGGATTCCTCTGGGACGACATAGACGACAGCGTGTTTTCCCCGCAACCGCAGACCCT
GCTAGAGTTGCAACAGCGCGAGCAGGCAGAGGCGGCGCTGCGAAAGGAAAGCTTCCGCAGGCCAAGCAGC
TTGTCCGATCTAGGCGCTGCGGCCCCGCGGTCAGATGCTAGTAGCCCATTTCCAAGCTTGATAGGGTCTC
TTACCAGCACTCGCACCACCCGCCCGCGCCTGCTGGGCGAGGAGGAGTACCTAAACAACTCGCTGCTGCA
GCCGCAGCGCGAAAAAAACCTGCCTCCGGCATTTCCCAACAACGGGATAGAGAGCCTAGTGGACAAGATG
AGTAGATGGAAGACGTACGCGCAGGAGCACAGGGACGTGCCAGGCCCGCGCCCGCCCACCCGTCGTCAAA
GGCACGACCGTCAGCGGGGTCTGGTGTGGGAGGACGATGACTCGGCAGACGACAGCAGCGTCCTGGATTT
GGGAGGGAGTGGCAACCCGTTTGCGCACCTTCGCCCCAGGCTGGGGAGAATGTTTTAAAAAAAAAAAAAG
CATGATGCAAAATAAAAAACTCACCAAGGCCATGGCACCGAGCGTTGGTTTTCTTGTATTCCCCTTAGTA
TGCGGCGCGCGGCGATGTATGAGGAAGGTCCTCCTCCCTCCTACGAGAGTGTGGTGAGCGCGGCGCCAGT
GGCGGCGGCGCTGGGTTCTCCCTTCGATGCTCCCCTGGACCCGCCGTTTGTGCCTCCGCGGTACCTGCGG
CCTACCGGGGGGAGAAACAGCATCCGTTACTCTGAGTTGGCACCCCTATTCGACACCACCCGTGTGTACC
TGGTGGACAACAAGTCAACGGATGTGGCATCCCTGAACTACCAGAACGACCACAGCAACTTTCTGACCAC
GGTCATTCAAAACAATGACTACAGCCCGGGGGAGGCAAGCACACAGACCATCAATCTTGACGACCGGTCG
CACTGGGGCGGCGACCTGAAAACCATCCTGCATACCAACATGCCAAATGTGAACGAGTTCATGTTTACCA
ATAAGTTTAAGGCGCGGGTGATGGTGTCGCGCTTGCCTACTAAGGACAATCAGGTGGAGCTGAAATACGA
GTGGGTGGAGTTCACGCTGCCCGAGGGCAACTACTCCGAGACCATGACCATAGACCTTATGAACAACGCG
ATCGTGGAGCACTACTTGAAAGTGGGCAGACAGAACGGGGTTCTGGAAAGCGACATCGGGGTAAAGTTTG
ACACCCGCAACTTCAGACTGGGGTTTGACCCCGTCACTGGTCTTGTCATGCCTGGGGTATATACAAACGA
AGCCTTCCATCCAGACATCATTTTGCTGCCAGGATGCGGGGTGGACTTCACCCACAGCCGCCTGAGCAAC
TTGTTGGGCATCCGCAAGCGGCAACCCTTCCAGGAGGGCTTTAGGATCACCTACGATGATCTGGAGGGTG
GTAACATTCCCGCACTGTTGGATGTGGACGCCTACCAGGCGAGCTTGAAAGATGACACCGAACAGGGCGG
GGGTGGCGCAGGCGGCAGCAACAGCAGTGGCAGCGGCGCGGAAGAGAACTCCAACGCGGCAGCCGCGGCA
ATGCAGCCGGTGGAGGACATGAACGATCATGCCATTCGCGGCGACACCTTTGCCACACGGGCTGAGGAGA
AGCGCGCTGAGGCCGAAGCAGCGGCCGAAGCTGCCGCCCCCGCTGCGCAACCCGAGGTCGAGAAGCCTCA
GAAGAAACCGGTGATCAAACCCCTGACAGAGGACAGCAAGAAACGCAGTTACAACCTAATAAGCAATGAC
AGCACCTTCACCCAGTACCGCAGCTGGTACCTTGCATACAACTACGGCGACCCTCAGACCGGAATCCGCT
CATGGACCCTGCTTTGCACTCCTGACGTAACCTGCGGCTCGGAGCAGGTCTACTGGTCGTTGCCAGACAT
GATGCAAGACCCCGTGACCTTCCGCTCCACGCGCCAGATCAGCAACTTTCCGGTGGTGGGCGCCGAGCTG
TTGCCCGTGCACTCCAAGAGCTTCTACAACGACCAGGCCGTCTACTCCCAACTCATCCGCCAGTTTACCT
CTCTGACCCACGTGTTCAATCGCTTTCCCGAGAACCAGATTTTGGCGCGCCCGCCAGCCCCCACCATCAC
CACCGTCAGTGAAAACGTTCCTGCTCTCACAGATCACGGGACGCTACCGCTGCGCAACAGCATCGGAGGA
GTCCAGCGAGTGACCATTACTGACGCCAGACGCCGCACCTGCCCCTACGTTTACAAGGCCCTGGGCATAG
TCTCGCCGCGCGTCCTATCGAGCCGCACTTTTTGAGCAAGCATGTCCATCCTTATATCGCCCAGCAATAA
CACAGGCTGGGGCCTGCGCTTCCCAAGCAAGATGTTTGGCGGGGCCAAGAAGCGCTCCGACCAACACCCA
GTGCGCGTGCGCGGGCACTACCGCGCGCCCTGGGGCGCGCACAAACGCGGCCGCACTGGGCGCACCACCG
TCGATGACGCCATCGACGCGGTGGTGGAGGAGGCGCGCAACTACACGCCCACGCCGCCACCAGTGTCCAC
AGTGGACGCGGCCATTCAGACCGTGGTGCGCGGAGCCCGGCGCTATGCTAAAATGAAGAGACGGCGGAGG
CGCGTAGCACGTCGCCACCGCCGCCGACCCGGCACTGCCGCCCAACGCGCGGCGGCGGCCCTGCTTAACC
GCGCACGTCGCACCGGCCGACGGGCGGCCATGCGGGCCGCTCGAAGGCTGGCCGCGGGTATTGTCACTGT
GCCCCCCAGGTCCAGGCGACGAGCGGCCGCCGCAGCAGCCGCGGCCATTAGTGCTATGACTCAGGGTCGC
AGGGGCAACGTGTATTGGGTGCGCGACTCGGTTAGCGGCCTGCGCGTGCCCGTGCGCACCCGCCCCCCGC
GCAACTAGATTGCAAGAAAAAACTACTTAGACTCGTACTGTTGTATGTATCCAGCGGCGGCGGCGCGCAA
CGAAGCTATGTCCAAGCGCAAAATCAAAGAAGAGATGCTCCAGGTCATCGCGCCGGAGATCTATGGCCCC
CCGAAGAAGGAAGAGCAGGATTACAAGCCCCGAAAGCTAAAGCGGGTCAAAAAGAAAAAGAAAGATGATG
ATGATGAACTTGACGACGAGGTGGAACTGCTGCACGCTACCGCGCCCAGGCGACGGGTACAGTGGAAAGG
TCGACGCGTAAAACGTGTTTTGCGACCCGGCACCACCGTAGTCTTTACGCCCGGTGAGCGCTCCACCCGC
ACCTACAAGCGCGTGTATGATGAGGTGTACGGCGACGAGGACCTGCTTGAGCAGGCCAACGAGCGCCTCG
GGGAGTTTGCCTACGGAAAGCGGCATAAGGACATGCTGGCGTTGCCGCTGGACGAGGGCAACCCAACACC
TAGCCTAAAGCCCGTAACACTGCAGCAGGTGCTGCCCGCGCTTGCACCGTCCGAAGAAAAGCGCGGCCTA
AAGCGCGAGTCTGGTGACTTGGCACCCACCGTGCAGCTGATGGTACCCAAGCGCCAGCGACTGGAAGATG
TCTTGGAAAAAATGACCGTGGAACCTGGGCTGGAGCCCGAGGTCCGCGTGCGGCCAATCAAGCAGGTGGC
GCCGGGACTGGGCGTGCAGACCGTGGACGTTCAGATACCCACTACCAGTAGCACCAGTATTGCCACCGCC
ACAGAGGGCATGGAGACACAAACGTCCCCGGTTGCCTCAGCGGTGGCGGATGCCGCGGTGCAGGCGGTCG
CTGCGGCCGCGTCCAAGACCTCTACGGAGGTGCAAACGGACCCGTGGATGTTTCGCGTTTCAGCCCCCCG
GCGCCCGCGCCGTTCGAGGAAGTACGGCGCCGCCAGCGCGCTACTGCCCGAATATGCCCTACATCCTTCC
ATTGCGCCTACCCCCGGCTATCGTGGCTACACCTACCGCCCCAGAAGACGAGCAACTACCCGACGCCGAA
CCACCACTGGAACCCGCCGCCGCCGTCGCCGTCGCCAGCCCGTGCTGGCCCCGATTTCCGTGCGCAGGGT
GGCTCGCGAAGGAGGCAGGACCCTGGTGCTGCCAACAGCGCGCTACCACCCCAGCATCGTTTAAAAGCCG
GTCTTTGTGGTTCTTGCAGATATGGCCCTCACCTGCCGCCTCCGTTTCCCGGTGCCGGGATTCCGAGGAA
GAATGCACCGTAGGAGGGGCATGGCCGGCCACGGCCTGACGGGCGGCATGCGTCGTGCGCACCACCGGCG
GCGGCGCGCGTCGCACCGTCGCATGCGCGGCGGTATCCTGCCCCTCCTTATTCCACTGATCGCCGCGGCG
ATTGGCGCCGTGCCCGGAATTGCATCCGTGGCCTTGCAGGCGCAGAGACACTGATTAAAAACAAGTTGCA
TGTGGAAAAATCAAAATAAAAAGTCTGGACTCTCACGCTCGCTTGGTCCTGTAACTATTTTGTAGAATGG
AAGACATCAACTTTGCGTCTCTGGCCCCGCGACACGGCTCGCGCCCGTTCATGGGAAACTGGCAAGATAT
CGGCACCAGCAATATGAGCGGTGGCGCCTTCAGCTGGGGCTCGCTGTGGAGCGGCATTAAAAATTTCGGT
TCCACCGTTAAGAACTATGGCAGCAAGGCCTGGAACAGCAGCACAGGCCAGATGCTGAGGGATAAGTTGA
AAGAGCAAAATTTCCAACAAAAGGTGGTAGATGGCCTGGCCTCTGGCATTAGCGGGGTGGTGGACCTGGC
CAACCAGGCAGTGCAAAATAAGATTAACAGTAAGCTTGATCCCCGCCCTCCCGTAGAGGAGCCTCCACCG
GCCGTGGAGACAGTGTCTCCAGAGGGGCGTGGCGAAAAGCGTCCGCGCCCCGACAGGGAAGAAACTCTGG
TGACGCAAATAGACGAGCCTCCCTCGTACGAGGAGGCACTAAAGCAAGGCCTGCCCACCACCCGTCCCAT
CGCGCCCATGGCTACCGGAGTGCTGGGCCAGCACACACCCGTAACGCTGGACCTGCCTCCCCCCGCCGAC
ACCCAGCAGAAACCTGTGCTGCCAGGCCCGACCGCCGTTGTTGTAACCCGTCCTAGCCGCGCGTCCCTGC
GCCGCGCCGCCAGCGGTCCGCGATCGTTGCGGCCCGTAGCCAGTGGCAACTGGCAAAGCACACTGAACAG
CATCGTGGGTCTGGGGGTGCAATCCCTGAAGCGCCGACGATGCTTCTGATAGCTAACGTGTCGTATGTGT
GTCATGTATGCGTCCATGTCGCCGCCAGAGGAGCTGCTGAGCCGCCGCGCGCCCGCTTTCCAAGATGGCT
ACCCCTTCGATGATGCCGCAGTGGTCTTACATGCACATCTCGGGCCAGGACGCCTCGGAGTACCTGAGCC
CCGGGCTGGTGCAGTTTGCCCGCGCCACCGAGACGTACTTCAGCCTGAATAACAAGTTTAGAAACCCCAC
GGTGGCGCCTACGCACGACGTGACCACAGACCGGTCCCAGCGTTTGACGCTGCGGTTCATCCCTGTGGAC
CGTGAGGATACTGCGTACTCGTACAAGGCGCGGTTCACCCTAGCTGTGGGTGATAACCGTGTGCTGGACA
TGGCTTCCACGTACTTTGACATCCGCGGCGTGCTGGACAGGGGCCCTACTTTTAAGCCCTACTCTGGCAC
TGCCTACAACGCCCTGGCTCCCAAGGGTGCCCCAAATCCTTGCGAATGGGATGAAGCTGCTACTGCTCTT
GAAATAAACCTAGAAGAAGAGGACGATGACAACGAAGACGAAGTAGACGAGCAAGCTGAGCAGCAAAAAA
CTCACGTATTTGGGCAGGCGCCTTATTCTGGTATAAATATTACAAAGGAGGGTATTCAAATAGGTGTCGA
AGGTCAAACACCTAAATATGCCGATAAAACATTTCAACCTGAACCTCAAATAGGAGAATCTCAGTGGTAC
GAAACAGAAATTAATCATGCAGCTGGGAGAGTCCTAAAAAAGACTACCCCAATGAAACCATGTTACGGTT
CATATGCAAAACCCACAAATGAAAATGGAGGGCAAGGCATTCTTGTAAAGCAACAAAATGGAAAGCTAGA
AAGTCAAGTGGAAATGCAATTTTTCTCAACTACTGAGGCAGCCGCAGGCAATGGTGATAACTTGACTCCT
AAAGTGGTATTGTACAGTGAAGATGTAGATATAGAAACCCCAGACACTCATATTTCTTACATGCCCACTA
TTAAGGAAGGTAACTCACGAGAACTAATGGGCCAACAATCTATGCCCAACAGGCCTAATTACATTGCTTT
TAGGGACAATTTTATTGGTCTAATGTATTACAACAGCACGGGTAATATGGGTGTTCTGGCGGGCCAAGCA
TCGCAGTTGAATGCTGTTGTAGATTTGCAAGACAGAAACACAGAGCTTTCATACCAGCTTTTGCTTGATT
CCATTGGTGATAGAACCAGGTACTTTTCTATGTGGAATCAGGCTGTTGACAGCTATGATCCAGATGTTAG
AATTATTGAAAATCATGGAACTGAAGATGAACTTCCAAATTACTGCTTTCCACTGGGAGGTGTGATTAAT
ACAGAGACTCTTACCAAGGTAAAACCTAAAACAGGTCAGGAAAATGGATGGGAAAAAGATGCTACAGAAT
TTTCAGATAAAAATGAAATAAGAGTTGGAAATAATTTTGCCATGGAAATCAATCTAAATGCCAACCTGTG
GAGAAATTTCCTGTACTCCAACATAGCGCTGTATTTGCCCGACAAGCTAAAGTACAGTCCTTCCAACGTA
AAAATTTCTGATAACCCAAACACCTACGACTACATGAACAAGCGAGTGGTGGCTCCCGGGCTAGTGGACT
GCTACATTAACCTTGGAGCACGCTGGTCCCTTGACTATATGGACAACGTCAACCCATTTAACCACCACCG
CAATGCTGGCCTGCGCTACCGCTCAATGTTGCTGGGCAATGGTCGCTATGTGCCCTTCCACATCCAGGTG
CCTCAGAAGTTCTTTGCCATTAAAAACCTCCTTCTCCTGCCGGGCTCATACACCTACGAGTGGAACTTCA
GGAAGGATGTTAACATGGTTCTGCAGAGCTCCCTAGGAAATGACCTAAGGGTTGACGGAGCCAGCATTAA
GTTTGATAGCATTTGCCTTTACGCCACCTTCTTCCCCATGGCCCACAACACCGCCTCCACGCTTGAGGCC
ATGCTTAGAAACGACACCAACGACCAGTCCTTTAACGACTATCTC
[453 nt withheld, positions 20066-20518]
CAGCCCATGAGCCGTCAGGTGGTGGATGATACTAAATACAAGGACTACCAACAGGTGGGCATCCTACACC
AACACAACAACTCTGGATTTGTTGGCTACCTTGCCCCCACCATGCGCGAAGGACAGGCCTACCCTGCTAA
CTTCCCCTATCCGCTTATAGGCAAGACCGCAGTTGACAGCATTACCCAGAAAAAGTTTCTTTGCGATCGC
ACCCTTTGGCGCATCCCATTCTCCAGTAACTTTATGTCCATGGGCGCACTCACAGACCTGGGCCAAAACC
TTCTCTACGCCAACTCCGCCCACGCGCTAGACATGACTTTTGAGGTGGATCCCATGGACGAGCCCACCCT
TCTTTATGTTTTGTTTGAAGTCTTTGACGTGGTCCGTGTGCACCAGCCGCACCGCGGCGTCATCGAAACC
GTGTACCTGCGCACGCCCTTCTCGGCCGGCAACGCCACAACATAAAGAAGCAAGCAACATCAACAACAGC
TGCCGCCATGGGCTCCAGTGAGCAGGAACTGAAAGCCATTGTCAAAGATCTTGGTTGTGGGCCATATTTT
TTGGGCACCTATGACAAGCGCTTTCCAGGCTTTGTTTCTCCACACAAGCTCGCCTGCGCCATAGTCAATA
CGGCCGGTCGCGAGACTGGGGGCGTACACTGGATGGCCTTTGCCTGGAACCCGCACTCAAAAACATGCTA
CCTCTTTGAGCCCTTTGGCTTTTCTGACCAGCGACTCAAGCAGGTTTACCAGTTTGAGTACGAGTCACTC
CTGCGCCGTAGCGCCATTGCTTCTTCCCCCGACCGCTGTATAACGCTGGAAAAGTCCACCCAAAGCGTAC
AGGGGCCCAACTCGGCCGCCTGTGGACTATTCTGCTGCATGTTTCTCCACGCCTTTGCCAACTGGCCCCA
AACTCCCATGGATCACAACCCCACCATGAACCTTATTACCGGGGTACCCAACTCCATGCTCAACAGTCCC
CAGGTACAGCCCACCCTGCGTCGCAACCAGGAACAGCTCTACAGCTTCCTGGAGCGCCACTCGCCCTACT
TCCGCAGCCACAGTGCGCAGATTAGGAGCGCCACTTCTTTTTGTCACTTGAAAAACATGTAAAAATAATG
TACTAGAGACACTTTCAATAAAGGCAAATGCTTTTATTTGTACACTCTCGGGTGATTATTTACCCCCACC
CTTGCCGTCTGCGCCGTTTAAAAATCAAAGGGGTTCTGCCGCGCATCGCTATGCGCCACTGGCAGGGACA
CGTTGCGATACTGGTGTTTAGTGCTCCACTTAAACTCAGGCACAACCATCCGCGGCAGCTCGGTGAAGTT
TTCACTCCACAGGCTGCGCACCATCACCAACGCGTTTAGCAGGTCGGGCGCCGATATCTTGAAGTCGCAG
TTGGGGCCTCCGCCCTGCGCGCGCGAGTTGCGATACACAGGGTTGCAGCACTGGAACACTATCAGCGCCG
GGTGGTGCACGCTGGCCAGCACGCTCTTGTCGGAGATCAGATCCGCGTCCAGGTCCTCCGCGTTGCTCAG
GGCGAACGGAGTCAACTTTGGTAGCTGCCTTCCCAAAAAGGGCGCGTGCCCAGGCTTTGAGTTGCACTCG
CACCGTAGTGGCATCAAAAGGTGACCGTGCCCGGTCTGGGCGTTAGGATACAGCGCCTGCATAAAAGCCT
TGATCTGCTTAAAAGCCACCTGAGCCTTTGCGCCTTCAGAGAAGAACATGCCGCAAGACTTGCCGGAAAA
CTGATTGGCCGGACAGGCCGCGTCGTGCACGCAGCACCTTGCGTCGGTGTTGGAGATCTGCACCACATTT
CGGCCCCACCGGTTCTTCACGATCTTGGCCTTGCTAGACTGCTCCTTCAGCGCGCGCTGCCCGTTTTCGC
TCGTCACATCCATTTCAATCACGTGCTCCTTATTTATCATAATGCTTCCGTGTAGACACTTAAGCTCGCC
TTCGATCTCAGCGCAGCGGTGCAGCCACAACGCGCAGCCCGTGGGCTCGTGATGCTTGTAGGTCACCTCT
GCAAACGACTGCAGGTACGCCTGCAGGAATCGCCCCATCATCGTCACAAAGGTCTTGTTGCTGGTGAAGG
TCAGCTGCAACCCGCGGTGCTCCTCGTTCAGCCAGGTCTTGCATACGGCCGCCAGAGCTTCCACTTGGTC
AGGCAGTAGTTTGAAGTTCGCCTTTAGATCGTTATCCACGTGGTACTTGTCCATCAGCGCGCGCGCAGCC
TCCATGCCCTTCTCCCACGCAGACACGATCGGCACACTCAGCGGGTTCATCACCGTAATTTCACTTTCCG
CTTCGCTGGGCTCTTCCTCTTCCTCTTGCGTCCGCATACCACGCGCCACTGGGTCGTCTTCATTCAGCCG
CCGCACTGTGCGCTTACCTCCTTTGCCATGCTTGATTAGCACCGGTGGGTTGCTGAAACCCACCATTTGT
AGCGCCACATCTTCTCTTTCTTCCTCGCTGTCCACGATTACCTCTGGTGATGGCGGGCGCTCGGGCTTGG
GAGAAGGGCGCTTCTTTTTCTTCTTGGGCGCAATGGCCAAATCCGCCGCCGAGGTCGATGGCCGCGGGCT
GGGTGTGCGCGGCACCAGCGCGTCTTGTGATGAGTCTTCCTCGTCCTCGGACTCGATACGCCGCCTCATC
CGCTTTTTTGGGGGCGCCCGGGGAGGCGGCGGCGACGGGGACGGGGACGACACGTCCTCCATGGTTGGGG
GACGTCGCGCCGCACCGCGTCCGCGCTCGGGGGTGGTTTCGCGCTGCTCCTCTTCCCGACTGGCCATTTC
CTTCTCCTATAGGCAGAAAAAGATCATGGAGTCAGTCGAGAAGAAGGACAGCCTAACCGCCCCCTCTGAG
TTCGCCACCACCGCCTCCACCGATGCCGCCAACGCGCCTACCACCTTCCCCGTCGAGGCACCCCCGCTTG
AGGAGGAGGAAGTGATTATCGAGCAGGACCCAGGTTTTGTAAGCGAAGACGACGAGGACCGCTCAGTACC
AACAGAGGATAAAAAGCAAGACCAGGACAACGCAGAGGCAAACGAGGAACAAGTCGGGCGGGGGGACGAA
AGGCATGGCGACTACCTAGATGTGGGAGACGACGTGCTGTTGAAGCATCTGCAGCGCCAGTGCGCCATTA
TCTGCGACGCGTTGCAAGAGCGCAGCGATGTGCCCCTCGCCATAGCGGATGTCAGCCTTGCCTACGAACG
CCACCTATTCTCACCGCGCGTACCCCCCAAACGCCAAGAAAACGGCACATGCGAGCCCAACCCGCGCCTC
AACTTCTACCCCGTATTTGCCGTGCCAGAGGTGCTTGCCACCTATCACATCTTTTTCCAAAACTGCAAGA
TACCCCTATCCTGCCGTGCCAACCGCAGCCGAGCGGACAAGCAGCTGGCCTTGCGGCAGGGCGCTGTCAT
ACCTGATATCGCCTCGCTCAACGAAGTGCCAAAAATCTTTGAGGGTCTTGGACGCGACGAGAAGCGCGCG
GCAAACGCTCTGCAACAGGAAAACAGCGAAAATGAAAGTCACTCTGGAGTGTTGGTGGAACTCGAGGGTG
ACAACGCGCGCCTAGCCGTACTAAAACGCAGCATCGAGGTCACCCACTTTGCCTACCCGGCACTTAACCT
ACCCCCCAAGGTCATGAGCACAGTCATGAGTGAGCTGATCGTGCGCCGTGCGCAGCCCCTGGAGAGGGAT
GCAAATTTGCAAGAACAAACAGAGGAGGGCCTACCCGCAGTTGGCGACGAGCAGCTAGCGCGCTGGCTTC
AAACGCGCGAGCCTGCCGACTTGGAGGAGCGACGCAAACTAATGATGGCCGCAGTGCTCGTTACCGTGGA
GCTTGAGTGCATGCAGCGGTTCTTTGCTGACCCGGAGATGCAGCGCAAGCTAGAGGAAACATTGCACTAC
ACCTTTCGACAGGGCTACGTACGCCAGGCCTGCAAGATCTCCAACGTGGAGCTCTGCAACCTGGTCTCCT
ACCTTGGAATTTTGCACGAAAACCGCCTTGGGCAAAACGTGCTTCATTCCACGCTCAAGGGCGAGGCGCG
CCGCGACTACGTCCGCGACTGCGTTTACTTATTTCTATGCTACACCTGGCAGACGGCCATGGGCGTTTGG
CAGCAGTGCTTGGAGGAGTGCAACCTCAAGGAGCTGCAGAAACTGCTAAAGCAAAACTTGAAGGACCTAT
GGACGGCCTTCAACGAGCGCTCCGTGGCCGCGCACCTGGCGGACATCATTTTCCCCGAACGCCTGCTTAA
AACCCTGCAACAGGGTCTGCCAGACTTCACCAGTCAAAGCATGTTGCAGAACTTTAGGAACTTTATCCTA
GAGCGCTCAGGAATCTTGCCCGCCACCTGCTGTGCACTTCCTAGCGACTTTGTGCCCATTAAGTACCGCG
AATGCCCTCCGCCGCTTTGGGGCCACTGCTACCTTCTGCAGCTAGCCAACTACCTTGCCTACCACTCTGA
CATAATGGAAGACGTGAGCGGTGACGGTCTACTGGAGTGTCACTGTCGCTGCAACCTATGCACCCCGCAC
CGCTCCCTGGTTTGCAATTCGCAGCTGCTTAACGAAAGTCAAATTATCGGTACCTTTGAGCTGCAGGGTC
CCTCGCCTGACGAAAAGTCCGCGGCTCCGGGGTTGAAACTCACTCCGGGGCTGTGGACGTCGGCTTACCT
TCGCAAATTTGTACCTGAGGACTACCACGCCCACGAGATTAGGTTCTACGAAGACCAATCCCGCCCGCCT
AATGCGGAGCTTACCGCCTGCGTCATTACCCAGGGCCACATTCTTGGCCAATTGCAAGCCATCAACAAAG
CCCGCCAAGAGTTTCTGCTACGAAAGGGACGGGGGGTTTACTTGGACCCCCAGTCCGGCGAGGAGCTCAA
CCCAATCCCCCCGCCGCCGCAGCCCTATCAGCAGCAGCCGCGGGCCCTTGCTTCCCAGGATGGCACCCAA
AAAGAAGCTGCAGCTGCCGCCGCCACCCACGGACGAGGAGGAATACTGGGACAGTCAGGCAGAGGAGGTT
TTGGACGAGGAGGAGGAGGACATGATGGAAGACTGGGAGAGCCTAGACGAGGAAGCTTCCGAGGTCGAAG
AGGTGTCAGACGAAACACCGTCACCCTCGGTCGCATTCCCCTCGCCGGCGCCCCAGAAATCGGCAACCGG
TTCCAGCATGGCTACAACCTCCGCTCCTCAGGCGCCGCCGGCACTGCCCGTTCGCCGACCCAACCGTAGA
TGGGACACCACTGGAACCAGGGCCGGTAAGTCCAAGCAGCCGCCGCCGTTAGCCCAAGAGCAACAACAGC
GCCAAGGCTACCGCTCATGGCGCGGGCACAAGAACGCCATAGTTGCTTGCTTGCAAGACTGTGGGGGCAA
CATCTCCTTCGCCCGCCGCTTTCTTCTCTACCATCACGGCGTGGCCTTCCCCCGTAACATCCTGCATTAC
TACCGTCATCTCTACAGCCCATACTGCACCGGCGGCAGCGGCAGCAACAGCAGCGGCCACACAGAAGCAA
AGGCGACCGGATAGCAAGACTCTGACAAAGCCCAAGAAATCCACAGCGGCGGCAGCAGCAGGAGGAGGAG
CGCTGCGTCTGGCGCCCAACGAACCCGTATCGACCCGCGAGCTTAGAAACAGGATTTTTCCCACTCTGTA
TGCTATATTTCAACAGAGCAGGGGCCAAGAACAAGAGCTGAAAATAAAAAACAGGTCTCTGCGATCCCTC
ACCCGCAGCTGCCTGTATCACAAAAGCGAAGATCAGCTTCGGCGCACGCTGGAAGACGCGGAGGCTCTCT
TCAGTAAATACTGCGCGCTGACTCTTAAGGACTAGTTTCGCGCCCTTTCTCAAATTTAAGCGCGAAAACT
ACGTCATCTCCAGCGGCCACACCCGGCGCCAGCACCTGTTGTCAGCGCCATTATGAGCAAGGAAATTCCC
ACGCCCTACATGTGGAGTTACCAGCCACAAATGGGACTTGCGGCTGGAGCTGCCCAAGACTACTCAACCC
GAATAAACTACATGAGCGCGGGACCCCACATGATATCCCGGGTCAACGGAATACGCGCCCACCGAAACCG
AATTCTCCTGGAACAGGCGGCTATTACCACCACACCTCGTAATAACCTTAATCCCCGTAGTTGGCCCGCT
GCCCTGGTGTACCAGGAAAGTCCCGCTCCCACCACTGTGGTACTTCCCAGAGACGCCCAGGCCGAAGTTC
AGATGACTAACTCAGGGGCGCAGCTTGCGGGCGGCTTTCGTCACAGGGTGCGGTCGCCCGGGCAGGGTAT
AACTCACCTGACAATCAGAGGGCGAGGTATTCAGCTCAACGACGAGTCGGTGAGCTCCTCGCTTGGTCTC
CGTCCGGACGGGACATTTCAGATCGGCGGCGCCGGCCGTCCTTCATTCACGCCTCGTCAGGCAATCCTAA
CTCTGCAGACCTCGTCCTCTGAGCCGCGCTCTGGAGGCATTGGAACTCTGCAATTTATTGAGGAGTTTGT
GCCATCGGTCTACTTTAACCCCTTCTCGGGACCTCCCGGCCACTATCCGGATCAATTTATTCCTAACTTT
GACGCGGTAAAGGACTCGGCGGACGGCTACGACTGAATGTTAAGTGGAGAGGCAGAGCAACTGCGCCTGA
AACACCTGGTCCACTGTCGCCGCCACAAGTGCTTTGCCCGCGACTCCGGTGAGTTTTGCTACTTTGAATT
GCCCGAGGATCATATCGAGGGCCCGGCGCACGGCGTCCGGCTTACCGCCCAGGGAGAGCTTGCCCGTAGC
CTGATTCGGGAGTTTACCCAGCGCCCCCTGCTAGTTGAGCGGGACAGGGGACCCTGTGTTCTCACTGTGA
TTTGCAACTGTCCTAACCTTGGATTACATCAAGATCTTATTCCCTTTAACTAATAAAAAAAAATAATAAA
GCATCACTTACTTAAAATCAGTTAGCAAATTTCTGTCCAGTTTATTCAGCAGCACCTCCTTGCCCTCCTC
CCACGTCGACGGCTCTGGTATTGCAGCTTCCTCCTGGCTGCAAACTTTCTCCACAATCTAAATGGAATGT
CAGTTTCCTCCTGTTCCTGTCCATCCGCACCCACTATCTTCATGTTGTTGCAGATGAAGCGCGCAAGACC
GTCTGAAGATACCTTCAACCCCGTGTATCCATATGACACGGAAACCGGTCCTCCAACTGTGCCTTTTCTT
ACTCCTCCCTTTGTATCCCCCAATGGGTTTCAAGAGAGTCCCCCTGGGGTACTCTCTTTGCGCCTATCCG
AACCTCTAGTTACCTCCAATGGCATGCTTGCGCTCAAAATGGGCAACGGCCTCTCTCTGGACGAGGCCGG
CAACCTTACCTCCCAAAATGTAACCACTGTGAGCCCACCTCTCAAAAAAACCAAGTCAAACATAAACCTG
GAAATATCTGCACCCCTCACAGTTACCTCAGAAGCCCTAACTGTGGCTGCCGCCGCACCTCTAATGGTCG
CGGGCAACACACTCACCATGCAATCACAGGCCCCGCTAACCGTGCACGACTCCAAACTTAGCATTGCCAC
CCAAGGACCCCTCACAGTGTCAGAAGGAAAGCTAGCCCTGCAAACATCAGGCCCCCTCACCACCACCGAT
AGCAGTACCCTTACTATCACTGCCTCACCCCCTCTAACTACTGCCACTGGTAGCTTGGGCATTGACTTGA
AAGAGCCCATTTATACACAAAATGGAAAACTAGGACTAAAGTACGGGGCTCCTTTGCATGTAACAGACGA
CCTAAACACTTTGACCGTAGCAACTGGTCCAGGTGTGACTATTAATAATACTTCCTTGCAAACTAAAGTT
ACTGGAGCCTTGGGTTTTGATTCACAAGGCAATATGCAACTTAATGTAGCAGGAGGACTAAGGATTGATT
CTCAAAACAGACGCCTTATACTTGATGTTAGTTATCCGTTTGATGCTCAAAACCAACTAAATCTAAGACT
AGGACAGGGCCCTCTTTTTATAAACTCAGCCCACAACTTGGATATTAACTACAACAAAGGCCTTTACTTG
TTTACAGCTTCAAACAATTCCAAAAAGCTTGAGGTTAACCTAAGCACTGCCAAGGGGTTGATGTTTGACG
CTACAGCCATAGCCATTAATGCAGGAGATGGGCTTGAATTTGGTTCACCTAATGCACCAAACACAAATCC
CCTCAAAACAAAAATTGGCCATGGCCTAGAATTTGATTCAAACAAGGCTATGGTTCCTAAACTAGGAACT
GGCCTTAGTTTTGACAGCACAGGTGCCATTACAGTAGGAAACAAAAATAATGATAAGCTAACTTTGTGGA
CCACACCAGCTCCATCTCCTAACTGTAGACTAAATGCAGAGAAAGATGCTAAACTCACTTTGGTCTTAAC
AAAATGTGGCAGTCAAATACTTGCTACAGTTTCAGTTTTGGCTGTTAAAGGCAGTTTGGCTCCAATATCT
GGAACAGTTCAAAGTGCTCATCTTATTATAAGATTTGACGAAAATGGAGTGCTACTAAACAATTCCTTCC
TGGACCCAGAATATTGGAACTTTAGAAATGGAGATCTTACTGAAGGCACAGCCTATACAAACGCTGTTGG
ATTTATGCCTAACCTATCAGCTTATCCAAAATCTCACGGTAAAACTGCCAAAAGTAACATTGTCAGTCAA
GTTTACTTAAACGGAGACAAAACTAAACCTGTAACACTAACCATTACACTAAACGGTACACAGGAAACAG
GAGACACAACTCCAAGTGCATACTCTATGTCATTTTCATGGGACTGGTCTGGCCACAACTACATTAATGA
AATATTTGCCACATCCTCTTACACTTTTTCATACATTGCCCAAGAATAAAGAATCGTTTGTGTTATGTTT
CAACGTGTTTATTTTTCAATTGCAGAAAATTTCGAATCATTTTTCATTCAGTAGTATAGCCCCACCACCA
CATAGCTTATACAGATCACCGTACCTTAATCAAACTCACAGAACCCTAGTATTCAACCTGCCACCTCCCT
CCCAACACACAGAGTACACAGTCCTTTCTCCCCGGCTGGCCTTAAAAAGCATCATATCATGGGTAACAGA
CATATTCTTAGGTGTTATATTCCACACGGTTTCCTGTCGAGCCAAACGCTCATCAGTGATATTAATAAAC
TCCCCGGGCAGCTCACTTAAGTTCATGTCGCTGTCCAGCTGCTGAGCCACAGGCTGCTGTCCAACTTGCG
GTTGCTTAACGGGCGGCGAAGGAGAAGTCCACGCCTACATGGGGGTAGAGTCATAATCGTGCATCAGGAT
AGGGCGGTGGTGCTGCAGCAGCGCGCGAATAAACTGCTGCCGCCGCCGCTCCGTCCTGCAGGAATACAAC
ATGGCAGTGGTCTCCTCAGCGATGATTCGCACCGCCCGCAGCATAAGGCGCCTTGTCCTCCGGGCACAGC
AGCGCACCCTGATCTCACTTAAATCAGCACAGTAACTGCAGCACAGCACCACAATATTGTTCAAAATCCC
ACAGTGCAAGGCGCTGTATCCAAAGCTCATGGCGGGGACCACAGAACCCACGTGGCCATCATACCACAAG
CGCAGGTAGATTAAGTGGCGACCCCTCATAAACACGCTGGACATAAACATTACCTCTTTTGGCATGTTGT
AATTCACCACCTCCCGGTACCATATAAACCTCTGATTAAACATGGCGCCATCCACCACCATCCTAAACCA
GCTGGCCAAAACCTGCCCGCCGGCTATACACTGCAGGGAACCGGGACTGGAACAATGACAGTGGAGAGCC
CAGGACTCGTAACCATGGATCATCATGCTCGTCATGATATCAATGTTGGCACAACACAGGCACACGTGCA
TACACTTCCTCAGGATTACAAGCTCCTCCCGCGTTAGAACCATATCCCAGGGAACAACCCATTCCTGAAT
CAGCGTAAATCCCACACTGCAGGGAAGACCTCGCACGTAACTCACGTTGTGCATTGTCAAAGTGTTACAT
TCGGGCAGCAGCGGATGATCCTCCAGTATGGTAGCGCGGGTTTCTGTCTCAAAAGGAGGTAGACGATCCC
TACTGTACGGAGTGCGCCGAGACAACCGAGATCGTGTTGGTCGTAGTGTCATGCCAAATGGAACGCCGGA
CGTAGTCATATTTCCTGAAGCAAAACCAGGTGCGGGCGTGACAAACAGATCTGCGTCTCCGGTCTCGCCG
CTTAGATCGCTCTGTGTAGTAGTTGTAGTATATCCACTCTCTCAAAGCATCCAGGCGCCCCCTGGCTTCG
GGTTCTATGTAAACTCCTTCATGCGCCGCTGCCCTGATAACATCCACCACCGCAGAATAAGCCACACCCA
GCCAACCTACACATTCGTTCTGCGAGTCACACACGGGAGGAGCGGGAAGAGCTGGAAGAACCATGTTTTT
TTTTTTATTCCAAAAGATTATCCAAAACCTCAAAATGAAGATCTATTAAGTGAACGCGCTCCCCTCCGGT
GGCGTGGTCAAACTCTACAGCCAAAGAACAGATAATGGCATTTGTAAGATGTTGCACAATGGCTTCCAAA
AGGCAAACGGCCCTCACGTCCAAGTGGACGTAAAGGCTAAACCCTTCAGGGTGAATCTCCTCTATAAACA
TTCCAGCACCTTCAACCATGCCCAAATAATTCTCATCTCGCCACCTTCTCAATATATCTCTAAGCAAATC
CCGAATATTAAGTCCGGCCATTGTAAAAATCTGCTCCAGAGCGCCCTCCACCTTCAGCCTCAAGCAGCGA
ATCATGATTGCAAAAATTCAGGTTCCTCACAGACCTGTATAAGATTCAAAAGCGGAACATTAACAAAAAT
ACCGCGATCCCGTAGGTCCCTTCGCAGGGCCAGCTGAACATAATCGTGCAGGTCTGCACGGACCAGCGCG
GCCACTTCCCCGCCAGGAACCATGACAAAAGAACCCACACTGATTATGACACGCATACTCGGAGCTATGC
TAACCAGCGTAGCCCCGATGTAAGCTTGTTGCATGGGCGGCGATATAAAATGCAAGGTGCTGCTCAAAAA
ATCAGGCAAAGCCTCGCGCAAAAAAGAAAGCACATCGTAGTCATGCTCATGCAGATAAAGGCAGGTAAGC
TCCGGAACCACCACAGAAAAAGACACCATTTTTCTCTCAAACATGTCTGCGGGTTTCTGCATAAACACAA
AATAAAATAACAAAAAAACATTTAAACATTAGAAGCCTGTCTTACAACAGGAAAAACAACCCTTATAAGC
ATAAGACGGACTACGGCCATGCCGGCGTGACCGTAAAAAAACTGGTCACCGTGATTAAAAAGCACCACCG
ACAGCTCCTCGGTCATGTCCGGAGTCATAATGTAAGACTCGGTAAACACATCAGGTTGATTCACATCGGT
CAGTGCTAAAAAGCGACCGAAATAGCCCGGGGGAATACATACCCGCAGGCGTAGAGACAACATTACAGCC
CCCATAGGAGGTATAACAAAATTAATAGGAGAGAAAAACACATAAACACCTGAAAAACCCTCCTGCCTAG
GCAAAATAGCACCCTCCCGCTCCAGAACAACATACAGCGCTTCCACAGCGGCAGCCATAACAGTCAGCCT
TACCAGTAAAAAAGAAAACCTATTAAAAAAACACCACTCGACACGGCACCAGCTCAATCAGTCACAGTGT
AAAAAAGGGCCAAGTGCAGAGCGAGTATATATAGGACTAAAAAATGACGTAACGGTTAAAGTCCACAAAA
AACACCCAGAAAACCGCACGCGAACCTACGCCCAGAAACGAAAGCCAAAAAACCCACAACTTCCTCAAAT
CGTCACTTCCGTTTTCCCACGTTACGTCACTTCCCATTTTAAGAAAACTACAATTCCCAACACATACAAG
TTACTCCGCCCTAAAACCTACGTCACCCGCCCCGTTCCCACGCCCCGCGCCACGTCACAAACTCCACCCC
CTCATTATCATATTGGCTTCAATCCAAAATAAGGTATATTATTGATGATGTTAATTAATTTAAATCCGCA
TGCGATATCGAGCTCTCCCGGGAATTCGGATCTGCGACGCGAGGCTGGATGGCCTTCCCCATTATGATTC
TTCTCGCTTCCGGCGGCATCGGGATGCCCGCGTTGCAGGCCATGCTGTCCAGGCAGGTAGATGACGACCA
TCAGGGACAGCTTCAAGGCCAGCAAAAGGCCAGGAACCGTAAAAAGGCCGCGTTGCTGGCGTTTTTCCAT
AGGCTCCGCCCCCCTGACGAGCATCACAAAAATCGACGCTCAAGTCAGAGGTGGCGAAACCCGACAGGAC
TATAAAGATACCAGGCGTTTCCCCCTGGAAGCTCCCTCGTGCGCTCTCCTGTTCCGACCCTGCCGCTTAC
CGGATACCTGTCCGCCTTTCTCCCTTCGGGAAGCGTGGCGCTTTCTCATAGCTCACGCTGTAGGTATCTC
AGTTCGGTGTAGGTCGTTCGCTCCAAGCTGGGCTGTGTGCACGAACCCCCCGTTCAGCCCGACCGCTGCG
CCTTATCCGGTAACTATCGTCTTGAGTCCAACCCGGTAAGACACGACTTATCGCCACTGGCAGCAGCCAC
TGGTAACAGGATTAGCAGAGCGAGGTATGTAGGCGGTGCTACAGAGTTCTTGAAGTGGTGGCCTAACTAC
GGCTACACTAGAAGGACAGTATTTGGTATCTGCGCTCTGCTGAAGCCAGTTACCTTCGGAAAAAGAGTTG
GTAGCTCTTGATCCGGCAAACAAACCACCGCTGGTAGCGGTGGTTTTTTTGTTTGCAAGCAGCAGATTAC
GCGCAGAAAAAAAGGATCTCAAGAAGATCCTTTGATCTTTTCTACGGGGTCTGACGCTCAGTGGAACGAA
AACTCACGTTAAGGGATTTTGGTCATGAGATTATCAAAAAGGATCTTCACCTAGATCCTTTTAAATCAAT
CTAAAGTATATATGAGTAAACTTGGTCTGACAGTTACCAATGCTTAATCAGTGAGGCACCTATCTCAGCG
ATCTGTCTATTTCGTTCATCCATAGTTGCCTGACTCCCCGTCGTGTAGATAACTACGATACGGGAGGGCT
TACCATCTGGCCCCAGTGCTGCAATGATACCGCGAGACCCACGCTCACCGGCTCCAGATTTATCAGCAAT
AAACCAGCCAGCCGGAAGGGCCGAGCGCAGAAGTGGTCCTGCAACTTTATCCGCCTCCATCCAGTCTATT
AATTGTTGCCGGGAAGCTAGAGTAAGTAGTTCGCCAGTTAATAGTTTGCGCAACGTTGTTGCCATTGCTA
CAGGCATCGTGGTGTCACGCTCGTCGTTTGGTATGGCTTCATTCAGCTCCGGTTCCCAACGATCAAGGCG
AGTTACATGATCCCCCATGTTGTGCAAAAAAGCGGTTAGCTCCTTCGGTCCTCCGATCGTTGTCAGAAGT
AAGTTGGCCGCAGTGTTATCACTCATGGTTATGGCAGCACTGCATAATTCTCTTACTGTCATGCCATCCG
TAAGATGCTTTTCTGTGACTGGTGAGTACTCAACCAAGTCATTCTGAGAATAGTGTATGCGGCGACCGAG
TTGCTCTTGCCCGGCGTCAACACGGGATAATACCGCGCCACATAGCAGAACTTTAAAAGTGCTCATCATT
GGAAAACGTTCTTCGGGGCGAAAACTCTCAAGGATCTTACCGCTGTTGAGATCCAGTTCGATGTAACCCA
CTCGTGCACCCAACTGATCTTCAGCATCTTTTACTTTCACCAGCGTTTCTGGGTGAGCAAAAACAGGAAG
GCAAAATGCCGCAAAAAAGGGAATAAGGGCGACACGGAAATGTTGAATACTCATACTCTTCCTTTTTCAA
TATTATTGAAGCATTTATCAGGGTTATTGTCTCATGAGCGGATACATATTTGAATGTATTTAGAAAAATA
AACAAATAGGGGTTCCGCGCACATTTCCCCGAAAAGTGCCACCTGACGTCTAAGAAACCATTATTATCAT
GACATTAACCTATAAAAATAGGCGTATCACGAGGCCCTTTCGTCTTCAAGAATTGGATCCGAATTCCCGG
GAGAGCTCGATATCGCATGCGGATTTAAATTAATTAA
Features (pLannotate 1.2.2; 42 found; start..end, strand, type, name):
      1..103     +  repeat_region  ITR: inverted terminal repeat of human adenovirus serotype 5 inverted
    191..341     +  misc_signal    Ad5 Ψ: packaging signal for adenovirus serotype 5
    512..636     +  protein_bind   attR1: mutant version of attR; recombination site for the Gateway® LR reaction LR Clonase™
    872..1024    -  CDS            dpnD (fragment): DPND_STRPN - Protein predicted: Swiss-Prot protein existence level 4. From Streptococcus pneumoniae serotype 4 (strain ATCC BAA-334 / TIGR4).
   1068..1370    -  CDS            ccdB: CCDB_ECOLI - Also known as G, letB, letD. Experimental evidence at protein level: Swiss-Prot protein existence level 1. Toxic component of a type II toxin-antitoxin (TA) system, functioning in plasmid maintainence. Responsible for the post- segregational killing (PSK) of plasmid-free cells, also referred to as a plasmid addiction system. Half-life of over 2 hours. Cell killing by CcdB is accompanied by filamentation, defects in chromosome and plasmid segregation, defects in cell division, formation of anucleate cells, decreased DNA synthesis and plasmid loss. Interferes with the activity of DN
   1375..1533    -  CDS            ccdA (fragment): CCDA_ECO57 - Also known as H, letA. Experimental evidence at protein level: Swiss-Prot protein existence level 1. Antitoxin component of a type II toxin-antitoxin (TA) system which inhibits the post-segregational killing (PSK) of plasmid-free cells, also referred to as a plasmid addiction system. Binds to and blocks the activity of CcdB; will also remove bound CcdB protein from the CcdB-GyrA complex by forming a CcdA-CcdB complex, a process termed rejuvenation. Functions as a transcriptional corepressor for the ccdAB operon, repression also requires CcdB (By similarity). From Escherichia coli
   1715..2373    -  CDS            CmR: chloramphenicol acetyltransferase; cat; confers resistance to chloramphenicol
   2374..2476    -  promoter       cat promoter: promoter of the E. coli cat gene encoding chloramphenicol acetyltransferase
   2654..2778    -  protein_bind   attR2: mutant version of attR; recombination site for the Gateway® LR reaction LR Clonase™
   2892..3311    +  CDS            IX: CAP9_ADE05 - Experimental evidence at protein level: Swiss-Prot protein existence level 1. Structural component of the virion that acts as a cement protein on the capsid exterior and forms triskelion structures consisting of three molecules that stabilize three hexon trimers at the center of each icosahedral facet and fixes the peripentonal hexons. Dispensable for assembly. During virus entry, recruits the anterograde motor kinesin-1 to the capsid docked at the nuclear pore complex thereby subjecting the docked capsid to a pulling force. The resulting tension leads to capsid disruption, disper
   3398..4627    -  CDS            IVa2 (fragment): PKG1_ADEM1 - Protein inferred from homology: Swiss-Prot protein existence level 3. Component of the packaging machinery which encapsidates the viral DNA into preformed capsids and transcriptional activator of the viral major late promoter (MLP). Binds, along with packaging proteins 2 and 3, to the specific packaging sequence on the left end of viral genomic DNA and displays ATPase activity thereby providing the power stroke of the packaging machinery. The activity of packaging protein IVa2 is stimulated by protein 33K which acts as a terminase. May be the protein that pumps DNA into the capsid
   4483..7650    -  CDS            POL: DPOL_ADE05 - Experimental evidence at protein level: Swiss-Prot protein existence level 1. Eukaryotic-type DNA polymerase involved in viral genomic replication. DNA synthesis is protein primed, and acts in a strand displacement replication. Assembles in complex with viral pTP, DBP, host NFIA and host POU2F1/OCT1 on viral origin of replication. The polymerase covalently transfers dCMP onto pTP, thereby initiating complementary strand synthesis. From Human adenovirus C serotype 5 (HAdV-5) (Human adenovirus 5).
   7869..9872    -  CDS            PTP: TERM_ADE05 - Experimental evidence at protein level: Swiss-Prot protein existence level 1. Protein covalently bound to the viral DNA that acts as a primer for viral genomic replication by DNA strand displacement. Assembles on the viral origin of replication in an initiation complex with viral polymerase, DBP, host NFIA and host POU2F1/OCT1. During initiation, the polymerase covalently couples the first dCTP with Ser- 580 of pTP. The terminal protein stimulates the template activity over 20 fold compared to protein-free templates. Neo-synthesized viral genomes are linked to two preterminal prot
   9903..10059   +  ncRNA          VA: Accession: RF00102 - VA RNA
  10158..10315   +  ncRNA          VA: Accession: RF00102 - VA RNA
  10333..11577   +  CDS            L1: PKG3_ADE05 - Experimental evidence at protein level: Swiss-Prot protein existence level 1. Involved in viral genome packaging through its interaction with packaging proteins 1 and 2. After proteolytic cleavage by adenovirus protease, L1 52/55k protein is removed from the capsid during viral maturation. From Human adenovirus C serotype 5 (HAdV-5) (Human adenovirus 5).
  11601..13355   +  CDS            CAP3_ADE05: Experimental evidence at protein level: Swiss-Prot protein existence level 1. Structural component of the virion that acts as a cement protein on the capsid exterior and which mediates the interactions between the hexons, including the peripentonal hexons, and reaches all the way to the penton vertices. Two hexon linking proteins IIIa, one from each facet, stabilize the unique edge interface between a pair of facets. As the virus enters the host cell, hexon linking proteins IIIa are shed concomitant with virion acidification in the endosome. During virus assembly, seems to play a role in the s
  13440..15152   +  CDS            L2: CAPSP_ADE05 - Experimental evidence at protein level: Swiss-Prot protein existence level 1. Major capsid protein that self-associates to form penton base pentamers, each in the shape of a pentagon, situated at the 12 vertices of the pseudo T=25 capsid. Involved in virus secondary attachment to host cell after initial attachment by the fiber protein. Binds host integrin heterodimer ITGAV-ITGB5 (alphaV-beta5) thereby triggering clathrin-mediated endocytosis of virions. Mediates initial virus attachment to CXADR-negative cells. Binding to integrins ITGAV-ITGB5 also seems to induce macropinocytosi
  15162..15755   +  CDS            L2: NP_ADE02 - Experimental evidence at protein level: Swiss-Prot protein existence level 1. Plays a role in the inhibition of host immune response within the nucleus. Interacts with cellular nucleosomes and immobilizes the host immune danger signal HMGB1 on chromatin. In turn, prevents HMGB1 release out of the cell and thus decreases inflammation. Plays also a role in the wrapping and condensation of the viral DNA. May also promote viral genome import into the nucleus. From Human adenovirus C serotype 2 (HAdV-2) (Human adenovirus 2).
  15828..16931   +  CDS            L2: CORE5_ADE05 - Experimental evidence at protein level: Swiss-Prot protein existence level 1. Associates loosely with the viral DNA to form an outer shell around the nucleoprotein-DNA complex and links it with the capsid by binding the endosome lysis protein. Dissociates from the viral genome during entry. Might be involved in nuclear capsid assembly of the viral particles through its association with NPM1/nucleophosmin. From Human adenovirus C serotype 5 (HAdV-5) (Human adenovirus 5).
  16962..17201   +  CDS            COR10_ADE02: Experimental evidence at protein level: Swiss-Prot protein existence level 1. [Pre-core protein X]: Interacts with the viral DNA and aids in tightly condensing it within the capsid. Cleavage of pre-core protein X may serve to partially relax this structure within the mature virion prior to its entry into the nucleus. From Human adenovirus C serotype 2 (HAdV-2) (Human adenovirus 2).
  17287..18036   +  CDS            L3: CAP6_ADE05 - Experimental evidence at protein level: Swiss-Prot protein existence level 1. [Protease cofactor]: Cofactor that activates the viral protease. Binds to viral protease in a 1:1 ratio. From Human adenovirus C serotype 5 (HAdV-5) (Human adenovirus 5).
  18125..20980   +  CDS            L3 (sequence partly withheld): CAPSH_ADE05 - Experimental evidence at protein level: Swiss-Prot protein existence level 1. Major capsid protein that self-associates to form 240 hexon trimers, each in the shape of a hexagon, building most of the pseudo T=25 capsid. Assembled into trimeric units with the help of the chaperone shutoff protein. Transported by pre-protein VI to the nucleus where it associates with other structural proteins to form an empty capsid. Might be involved, through its interaction with host dyneins, in the intracellular microtubule-dependent transport of incoming viral capsid to the nucleus. From Human
  21016..21627   +  CDS            L3: PRO_ADE05 - Experimental evidence at transcript level: Swiss-Prot protein existence level 2. Cleaves viral precursor proteins (pTP, pIIIa, pVI, pVII, pVIII, and pX) inside newly assembled particles giving rise to mature virions. Protease complexed to its cofactor slides along the viral DNA to specifically locate and cleave the viral precursors. Mature virions have a weakened organization compared to the unmature virions, thereby facilitating subsequent uncoating. Without maturation, the particle lacks infectivity and is unable to uncoat. Late in adenovirus infection, in the cytoplasm, may part
  21729..23315   -  CDS            DBP: DNB2_ADE05 - Experimental evidence at protein level: Swiss-Prot protein existence level 1. Plays a role in the elongation phase of viral strand displacement replication by unwinding the template in an ATP- independent fashion, employing its capacity to form multimers. Also enhances the rate of initiation. Released from template upon second strand synthesis. Assembles in complex with viral pTP, viral pol, host NFIA and host POU2F1/OCT1 on viral origin of replication. Covers the whole ssDNA genome during synthesis. The complementary strand synthesis induces its relese from DNA template. May inhi
  23344..25764   +  CDS            L4: SHUT_ADE05 - Experimental evidence at protein level: Swiss-Prot protein existence level 1. Protein that inhibits host translation while promoting late viral translation by ribosome shunting. Blocks host cap-dependent translation by binding to eIF4G, displacing MKNK1 from cap initiation complexes and preventing EIF4E phosphorylation. Binds to the tripartite leader sequence of viral late mRNAs and recruits host eIF4G, PABPC1/poly-A binding protein and 40S ribosomes subunits on viral mRNAs, allowing ribosome shunting and efficient translation of late viral mRNAs even though conventional translati
  25977..26360   +  CDS            SF33K_ADE02 (fragment): Experimental evidence at protein level: Swiss-Prot protein existence level 1. Probably functions as the small terminase that is part of the molecular motor that translocates genomic DNA in empty capsid during DNA packaging. This motor is located at a unique vertex and comprises at least the IVa2 ATPase, the small terminase 33K and probably a portal. Forms a ring-like structure of about 17 nm in which genomic DNA is translocated into the capsid. Stimulates IVa2 ATPase activity in the presence of the viral genome. Once the DNA is packaged, the terminase detaches: the 33K protein is present in th
  26451..27131   +  CDS            L4: CAP8_ADE05 - Experimental evidence at protein level: Swiss-Prot protein existence level 1. [Hexon-linking protein-C]: Structural component of the virion that acts as a cement protein on the capsid interior and which glue the peripentonal hexons and group-of-nine hexons together. From Human adenovirus C serotype 5 (HAdV-5) (Human adenovirus 5).
  27135..27416   +  CDS            E312_ADE02 (fragment): Experimental evidence at protein level: Swiss-Prot protein existence level 1. From Human adenovirus C serotype 2 (HAdV-2) (Human adenovirus 2).
  27459..27524   -  CDS            UXP_ADE02 (fragment): Experimental evidence at transcript level: Swiss-Prot protein existence level 2. Might play a role in viral replication since it is associated with viral replication centers. Seems to have an effect on DBP localization. From Human adenovirus C serotype 2 (HAdV-2) (Human adenovirus 2).
  27515..27631   -  CDS            UXP_ADE05 (fragment): Experimental evidence at transcript level: Swiss-Prot protein existence level 2. Might play a role in viral replication since it is associated with viral replication centers. Seems to have an effect on DBP localization. From Human adenovirus C serotype 5 (HAdV-5) (Human adenovirus 5).
  27642..29384   +  CDS            SPIKE_ADE05: Experimental evidence at protein level: Swiss-Prot protein existence level 1. Forms spikes that protrude from each vertex of the icosahedral capsid. Interacts with host coxsackievirus and adenovirus receptor CXADR located at the cell tight junctions to provide virion initial attachment to target cell. The fiber protein binds to CXADR with a higher affinity than CXADR binds to itself, thereby blocking the cell-cell adhesion function of CXADR dimers and leading to local disruption of the tight junction. Fiber protein present on neo- synthesized particles may thus disrupt the junctional integrity
  29517..29594   -  CDS            E417_ADE03: Protein predicted: Swiss-Prot protein existence level 4. From Human adenovirus B serotype 3 (HAdV-3) (Human adenovirus 3).
  29796..30677   -  CDS            E434_ADE02: Experimental evidence at protein level: Swiss-Prot protein existence level 1. Plays a major role to prevent cellular inhibition of viral genome replication by nuclear bodies. Assembles an SCF-like E3 ubiquitin ligase complex based on the cellular proteins ELOB, ELOC, CUL5 and RBX1, in cooperation with viral E1B-55K. This viral RING-type ligase ubiquitinates cellular substrates prior to proteasomal degradation: p53/TP53, LIG4, MRE11-RAD50-NBS1 (MRN) complex, ITGA3, DAXX and BLM. From Human adenovirus C serotype 2 (HAdV-2) (Human adenovirus 2).
  30956..31303   -  CDS            E411_ADE05: Experimental evidence at protein level: Swiss-Prot protein existence level 1. From Human adenovirus C serotype 5 (HAdV-5) (Human adenovirus 5).
  31303..31692   -  CDS            E4RF2_ADE02: Protein predicted: Swiss-Prot protein existence level 4. From Human adenovirus C serotype 2 (HAdV-2) (Human adenovirus 2).
  31743..32126   -  CDS            E4RF1_ADE02: Experimental evidence at protein level: Swiss-Prot protein existence level 1. May modulate tight-junctions functions of infected cells through interactions with PDZ proteins. E4 ORF1 has ben show for Adenovirus 9 to interact with protein involved in tight junction regulation. May play a role in mTOR activation by activating PI3- kinase, thus overriding cellular checkpoint for translation. From Human adenovirus C serotype 2 (HAdV-2) (Human adenovirus 2).
  32436..32538   -  repeat_region  ITR: inverted terminal repeat of human adenovirus serotype 5 inverted
  32592..32716   +  CDS            TcR (fragment): tetracycline efflux protein; tet; confers resistance to tetracycline
  32762..33350   -  rep_origin     ori: high-copy-number ColE1/pMB1/pBR322/pUC origin of replication
  33502..34362   -  CDS            AmpR: β-lactamase; bla; confers resistance to ampicillin, carbenicillin, and related antibiotics
  34363..34467   -  promoter       AmpR promoter: bla
