[The description below was written by a language model from this plasmid's Addgene catalogue record and pLannotate feature annotations shown in this document.]
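Description:
IQ013: pMVP/Ad-DEST is an empty adenoviral Gateway destination vector built on the Invitrogen pAd/PL-DEST backbone and belonging to the pMVP modular cloning platform. The sequenced plasmid is about 34.6 kb. It is maintained in E. coli through a high-copy ColE1/pUC-type origin and an ampicillin resistance gene located outside the viral genome; a short tetracycline-resistance fragment nearby is a backbone remnant. Because the plasmid carries the toxic ccdB gene, it is propagated in a ccdB-tolerant strain under combined ampicillin and chloramphenicol selection.

The viral portion is a human adenovirus serotype 5 genome bounded by the two inverted terminal repeats, with the Ad5 Ψ packaging signal next to the left ITR. Where the E1 region would normally lie, between Ψ and the protein IX gene, the annotation shows instead a roughly 2 kb Gateway selection cassette, introduced by Gibson cloning. This cassette consists of attR1 and attR2 sites flanking ccdB and a chloramphenicol acetyltransferase gene with its cat promoter. The rest of the genome is annotated with replication genes (polymerase, preterminal protein, DNA-binding protein), VA RNAs, the late structural and packaging proteins (hexon, penton base, fiber, IIIa, VI, VIII, protease, 100K, IVa2) and E4 open reading frames. Only a fragment of an E3 protein is detected.

No eukaryotic promoter or polyadenylation signal is annotated around the att sites, so the expression elements must come with the incoming cassette. An LR recombination replaces ccdB/CmR with that cassette, allowing counter-selection of unrecombined vector in standard strains. The resulting clones serve as genomes for producing recombinant adenovirus for transgene delivery, and the associated publication also describes dCas9-based epigenome editing.
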