Addgene plasmid #121843: IQ013: pMVP/Ad-DEST
Purpose: (Empty Backbone) pMVP destination vector, empty adenovirus vector backbone
Depositing lab: Christopher Newgard. Depositing organization: Duke University. Publication: Creation of versatile cloning platforms for transgene expression and dCas9-based epigenome editing. Haldeman JM, Conway AE, Arlotto ME, Slentz DH, Muoio DM, Becker TC, Newgard CB. Nucleic Acids Res. 2018 Dec 27. pii: 5264291. doi: 10.1093/nar/gky1286. PubMed 30590691.
Backbone
  Vector backbone: pAd/PL-DEST
  Backbone manufacturer: Invitrogen
  Backbone size (bp): 32610
  Vector type: Adenoviral ; pMVP Gateway Destination Vector
Growth in bacteria
  Bacterial resistance: Chloramphenicol and Ampicillin, 25 & 100 μg/mL
  Growth temperature: 37°C
  Growth strain: ccdB Survival
  Copy number: High Copy
Gene/Insert
  Gene/Insert name: Gateway selection cassette (ccdb gene + Chlor resistance gene)
  Species: Synthetic
  Insert size (bp): 2015
  Cloning method: Gibson Cloning
Terms and licenses: Academic/Nonprofit Terms; Industry Terms: Not Available to Industry
How to cite: IQ013: pMVP/Ad-DEST was a gift from Christopher Newgard (Addgene plasmid # 121843 ; http://n2t.net/addgene:121843 ; RRID:Addgene_121843)
